Addgene plasmid #83783: pLMB710
Purpose: Formate biosensor plasmid
Depositing lab: Philip Poole. Publication: Bacterial Biosensors for in Vivo Spatiotemporal Mapping of Root Secretion. Pini F, East AK, Appia-Ayme C, Tomek J, Karunakaran R, Mendoza-Suarez M, Edwards A, Terpolilli JJ, Roworth J, Downie JA, Poole PS. Plant Physiol. 2017 Jul;174(3):1289-1306. doi: 10.1104/pp.16.01302. Epub 2017 May 11. PubMed 28495892.
Backbone
  Vector backbone: pIJ11268
  Backbone size w/o insert (bp): 16260
  Total vector size (bp): 17381
Growth in bacteria
  Bacterial resistance: Tetracycline, 10 μg/mL
  Growth temperature: 37°C
  Growth strain: DH5alpha
  Copy number: Low Copy
Gene/Insert
  Gene/Insert name: Region upstream RL4393 (fdsG) containing all of RL4394
  Species: Rhizobium leguminosarum bv. viciae, strain 3841
  Insert size (bp): 1121
  Cloning method: Restriction Enzyme; 5′ cloning site BamHI (not destroyed); 3′ cloning site KpnI (not destroyed)
  Sequencing primers: 5′ CCATCTTTGCCCTACCGTAT; 3′ AAACCGACGCCATCACCCAG
Terms and licenses: Academic/Nonprofit Terms; Industry Terms: Not Available to Industry
How to cite: pLMB710 was a gift from Philip Poole (Addgene plasmid # 83783 ; http://n2t.net/addgene:83783 ; RRID:Addgene_83783)
