[The description below was written by a language model from this plasmid's Addgene catalogue record and pLannotate feature annotations shown in this document.]
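Description:
pLMB710 is a formate biosensor plasmid built on the pIJ11268 backbone, a large (about 17.4 kb), low-copy, broad-host-range vector of the IncP/RK2 type. Replication depends on the oriV origin together with the trfA replication initiator. An incP oriT allows the plasmid to be mobilised by conjugation from E. coli into other Gram-negative bacteria such as rhizobia. Stable inheritance without continuous selection is supported by the RK2 par region: parA and parB, plus the parDE toxin–antitoxin pair, which eliminates cells that lose the plasmid. The catalogue lists tetracycline as the selection, consistent with the annotated tetA efflux gene and its regulator tetR. The feature table also shows a full β-lactamase gene with its promoter, although ampicillin is not listed as a selection. Several short annotated fragments (lacI, lac promoter/operator, CloDF13 ori, klaC, Tn5 transposase) look like leftovers from the vector's construction rather than functional parts.

The reporter is the Photorhabdus luminescens luxCDABE operon. It encodes both luciferase subunits (LuxA, LuxB) and the fatty acid reductase components (LuxC, LuxD, LuxE) that regenerate the aldehyde substrate, so cells emit light without added substrate. The 1,121 bp insert, cloned between BamHI and KpnI sites, comes from Rhizobium leguminosarum bv. viciae strain 3841. It comprises the region upstream of RL4393 (fdsG) and includes all of RL4394. The record does not describe RL4394's function, but the only annotation in that stretch is a fragment with homology to the transcriptional activator CatR, which hints at a regulatory gene. The insert's position relative to lux is not annotated explicitly; it presumably drives lux expression so that bioluminescence reports formate. The associated publication concerns in vivo spatiotemporal mapping of root secretion with bacterial biosensors.
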