Features (pLannotate 1.2.2; 24 found; start..end, strand, type, name):
    950..1084    -  CDS            catR (fragment): CATR_PSEPU - Protein inferred from homology: Swiss-Prot protein existence level 3. Positive regulator of the catBC operon that degrades catechol to acetyl-CoA. CatR binds in trans to the catR-catBC promoter-control region in the presence or absence of inducer but only activates the catBC operon in the presence of the inducer, cis-cis-muconate. From Pseudomonas putida (Arthrobacter siderocapsulatus).
   1880..2536    -  CDS            parA: PARA4_ECOLX - Protein inferred from homology: Swiss-Prot protein existence level 3. Involved in plasmid partition. From Escherichia coli.
   2500..3342    -  CDS            parB: PARB4_ECOLX - Protein predicted: Swiss-Prot protein existence level 4. Involved in plasmid partition. From Escherichia coli.
   3471..3719    +  CDS            parD: PARD_ECOLX - Experimental evidence at protein level: Swiss-Prot protein existence level 1. Antitoxin component of a type II toxin-antitoxin (TA) system involved in plasmid partition. Inhibits the anti-DNA gyrase activity of toxin ParE; reverses and restores gyrase catalytic activity in vitro. The parDE operon alone is capable of stabilizing an RK2-derived minireplicon under defined growth conditions in several different Gram- negative bacteria. It does so by the post-segregational killing (PSK) of plasmid-free cells, also referred to as a plasmid addiction system. Binds its own promoter, autor
   3719..4027    +  CDS            parE: PARE_ECOLX - Experimental evidence at protein level: Swiss-Prot protein existence level 1. Toxin component of a type II toxin-antitoxin (TA) system involved in plasmid partition. Acts by inhibiting DNA gyrase, converting supercoiled plasmid DNA into a singly cleaved linear form in an ATP-dependent fashion. To do so it probably interacts with one of the gyrase subunits. Gyrase inhibition is prevented by antitoxin ParD, and is reversed in vitro by incubation with ParD. In cells that have lost the plasmid filamentation and growth inhibition occur; this is suppressed when ParD is supplied in trans
   4455..4477    -  protein_bind   lac operator (fragment): The lac repressor binds to the lac operator to inhibit transcription in E. coli. This inhibition can be relieved by adding lactose or isopropyl-β-D-thiogalactopyranoside (IPTG). lac repressor encoded by lacI
   4481..4511    -  promoter       lac promoter: promoter for the E. coli lac operon
   4526..4547    -  protein_bind   CAP binding site: CAP binding activates transcription in the presence of cAMP. E. coli catabolite activator protein
   4560..4648    -  CDS            lacI (fragment): lac repressor; lacI; The lac repressor binds to the lac operator to inhibit transcription in E. coli. This inhibition can be relieved by adding lactose or isopropyl-β-D-thiogalactopyranoside (IPTG).
   4735..4843    -  oriT           oriT: incP origin of transfer
   5020..5124    +  promoter       AmpR promoter: bla
   5125..5985    +  CDS            AmpR: β-lactamase; bla; confers resistance to ampicillin, carbenicillin, and related antibiotics
   6141..6176    +  rep_origin     CloDF13 ori (fragment): Plasmids containing the CloDF13 (CDF) origin of replication can be propagated in E. coli cells that contain additional plasmids with compatible origins.
   6512..7711    -  CDS            TcR: tetracycline efflux protein; tetA; confers resistance to tetracycline
   7817..8467    +  CDS            TetR: tetracycline resistance regulatory protein; tetR
   8967..9598    +  rep_origin     oriV: incP origin of replication
   9662..9940    +  CDS            klaC (fragment): KLAC_ECOLX - Also known as telB. Protein predicted: Swiss-Prot protein existence level 4. Belongs to the kla operon, which is associated with cryptic tellurite resistance, and IncW plasmid fertility inhibition. From Escherichia coli.
   9964..10287   +  CDS            tnpA (fragment): TN5P_ECOLX - Also known as tnp. Experimental evidence at protein level: Swiss-Prot protein existence level 1. Mediates transposition of transposon Tn5 by a 'cut and paste' mechanism. First, the monomeric transposase binds the 19 bp inverted DNA repeats flanking the transposon. Then, dimerization of the DNA- bound transposase creates a synaptic DNA complex. After nicking of the first DNA strand, excision of the transposon proceeds through a series of intermediates. The transposase then mediates the insertion of the transposon at a new site by strand transfer. The activity of the wild- type tran
  10335..11483   +  CDS            trfA: trans-acting replication protein that binds to and activates oriV
  11535..12647   -  CDS            LuxE: LuxE; luxE; from the Photorhabdus luminescens bioluminescence operon
  12826..13809   -  CDS            LuxB: LuxB luciferase subunit; luxB; from the Photorhabdus luminescens bioluminescence operon
  13824..14906   -  CDS            LuxA: LuxA luciferase subunit; luxA; from the Photorhabdus luminescens bioluminescence operon
  14955..15878   -  CDS            LuxD: LuxD acyltransferase; luxD; from the Photorhabdus luminescens bioluminescence operon
  15891..17333   -  CDS            LuxC: LuxC fatty acid reductase; luxC; from the Photorhabdus luminescens bioluminescence operon
>Addgene plasmid #83783 | pLMB710 | addgene full sequence | sequence record 171185 | Addgene NGS Result
GATCCAGATCGGCGACGATGGCTCGGGTGCGTGCTGCAATATCGCCTTCGGCGATATGAATGGTCATAAG
GCAGCCCTCCCAGCCGCTTGCTCGTTGCGAAATAGCGGGCCTCCCCCAGCCGGTTGCTATTCCGCAACCA
CCATCTCAGGGAAGCAGCCGGCGATCAATAAAGCTATCTCGTTGCTTGATAGGTTTTTTCTATCAAAGTT
CTTCATCTTGTACGAGTACTCTCGCTTCATGCAGCAAGGCCGAGACAAGCGGCGTGAAGGGCTCGCGATA
AGGCGCAACAAGGCCGACCAGATGATGCGCCTCCGGCTCGACGATCGGGATCATGCGGATTTCCACTGGA
AACCCGAAGGATTTGGCGACGTTGCGCGGCATGATGCTCGCCCAGCGTCCAGTCCTGACATGCGAGAACA
GCACGATCATCGAGTTGGATTCGAGCGTCGGATGCGCTGTGGCGCCTGCTTCCGTCAAGTGGCGGTTGAT
GATGCGGCGGTTCTGCATGTCGGCAGTCAATAGACAAAGCCGAAGGTCGCCGATCTCCCGCCAGGTCACG
TTGTCGCGATCAGATAGCGGGCTGCCGGCAGCCGTGATCAGATTATAGCGCTCGGCATAAAGGGGAACGG
TCGTGACGCGGCCGAGCGGCTCGTTTTCGAGATAGGTGATGCCGGCATCGATTTCGAGGTTTTCGAGCAT
GCTCAGCACCTGCAGCGAATTCCGCGAGACGATCGAGAAGGTCACGCCGGGATGCCGCTCCTGAAATGGC
GTGGTGATGCGCGACAGCATGGCAAGCGCGGTCGGAATGGCGGCGAGGCGGATGTGGCCGGAAAGACCGC
GGCGCGCGGCGCGCATCTCCTCGCGCATGGTGCGGGCATCGCCGACGATGCGTCGGGCCCATTCGAGCAC
GCGCTGCCCCTCAGGCGTCAGCCCCTGGAACCGCGAACCGCGCTGCACCAGCATGACGCCAAGCTGATCC
TCGAGCTGCCGGATGGCAGCCGAAAGCGTTGGCTGCGAGATCCCGCACTCCTCCGCGGCGCGGCCAAAAT
GCTTTTCATTGGCAAGGGCGATGAAGAATTCCAGCTTGTCGATCATCCGGTCTCCCGATCCGGCATGACA
TCATCCGGGCCAGGTACCCCCACCGCGGACTCTGACTACAACCGTGCGCAAGGCGCATTAGGGAGGATGT
ATGTATGTAATCGCCTGCGGCATCGTTGCCGGCTTGGCGGCTGCGGTGGCCCTGTTGGGCTTCACGCCGA
TGATGGAGGCGCTTGCCGCCGGCGAACGCCGCAAGGCACTCGCGCAATGGACGCGGACGATGTTCCTGGT
GCTGCTGCCTGTCGTGCTGATGTGCGCGCCCATCGGGTCCAGCATTTACGACGCCGTGCAAGCGGACGCT
GGCAAGCCCATCGCTTTCCACAACGGCCGGATCACGGTCGTCATGGCCCTGGTCGGCAGCTTGGCCGTTG
TCCTGGTCGCGGCTGCGCGTGCGGTGGTCAACCGCAAGCATGCCAGCTTCTGGTTCGTCGGCTGGGTGAT
GGCGTCGGTTTTGGCCGGCGGCGTCGGCGCGATCGCCAGCGCGAAGCAACTGGCGTTCCTCGGCGAACAT
AGCGGCATGGTGGCCTTCGGCTTCTTCCGCGACCAGGTGAAGGACATGCACTGCGATGCGGACGTGATCC
TGGCCCGGTGGGATGAAAAGGCGAACTCGCCGGTGGTCTACCGCTGCCCGAAGGCGTACCTGCTCAACAG
GTTCGCATCCGCGCCCTTCGTGCCCTGGCCGGACTACACCGAGGGGGAAAGCGAGGATCTAGGTAGGGCG
CTCGCAGCGGCCCTGCGGGACGCGAAAAGGTGAGAAAAGCCGGGCACTGCCCGGCTTTATTTTTGCTGCT
GCGCGTTCCAGGCCGCCCACACTCGTTTGACCTGGCTCGGGCTGCATCCGACCAGCTTGGCCGTCTTGGC
AATGCTCGATCCGCCGGAGCGAAGCGTGATGATGCGGTCGTGCATGCCGGCGTCACGTTTGCGGCCGGTG
TAGCGGCCGGCGGCCTTCGCCAACTGGACACCCTGACGTTGACGCTCGCGCCGATCCTCGTAGTCGTCGC
GGGCCATCTGCAAGGCGAGCTTCAAAAGCATGTCCTGGACGGATTCCAGAACGATTTTCGCCACTCCGTT
CGCCTCGGCGGCCAGCTCCGACAGGTCCACCACGCCAGGCACGGCCAGCTTGGCCCCTTTGGCCCGGATC
GACGCAACCAGGCGCTCGGCCTCGGCCAACGGCAAGCGGCTGATGCGGTCGATCTTCTCCGCAACGACGA
CTTCACCAGGTTGCAGGTCCGCGATCATGCGCAGCAGCTCGGGCCGGTCGGCGCGTGCGCCGGACGCCTT
CTCGCGGTAGATGCCGGCGACGTAGTACCCGGCGGCCCGCGTGGCCGCTACAAGGCTCTCCTGGCGTTCA
AGATTCTGCTCGTCCGTACTGGCGCGCAGGTAGATGCGGGCGACCTTCAACCTTCGTCCCTCCGGTTGTT
GCTCTCGCGTCGCCATTTCCACGGCTCGACGGCGTGCGGATCGGACCAGAGGCCGACGCGCTTGCCTCGC
GCCTCCTGTTCGAGCCGCAGCATTTCAGGGTCGGCCGCGCGGCCGTGGAAGCGATAGGCCCACGCCATGC
CCTGGTGAACCATCGCGGCGTTGACGTTGCGCGGCTGCGGCGGCCGGCTGGCCAGCTCCATGTTGACCCA
CACGGTGCCCAGCGTGCGGCCGTAACGGTCGGTGTCCTTCTCGTCGACCAGGACGTGCCGGCGGAACACC
ATGCCGGCCAGCGCCTGGCGCGCACGTTCGCCGAAGGCTTGCCGCTTTTCCGGCGCGTCAATGTCCACCA
GGCGCACGCGCACCGGCTGCTTGTCTACCAGCACGTCGATGGTGTCGCCGTCGATGATGCGCACGACCTC
GCCGCGCAGCTCGGCCCATGCCGGCGAGGCAACGACCAGGACGGCCAGCGCGGCAGCGGCGCGCAGCATG
GCGTAGCTTCGGCGCTTCATGCGTGGCCCCATTGCTGATGATCGGGGTACGCCAGGTGCAGCACTGCATC
GAAATTGGCCTTGCAGTAGCCGTCCAGCGCCACCCGCGAGCCGAACGCCGGCGAAAGGTACTCGACCAGG
CCGGGCCGGTCGCGGACCTCGCGCCCCAGGACGTGGATGCGCCGGCCGCGTGTGCCGTCGGGTCCAGGCA
CGAAGGCCAGCGCCTCGATGTTGAAGTCGATGGATAGAAGTTGTCGGTAGTGCTTGGCCGCCCTCATCGC
GTCCCCCTTGGTCAAATTGGGTATACCCATTTGGGCCTAGTCTAGCCGGCATGGCGCATTACAGCAATAC
GCAATTTAAATGCGCCTAGCGCATTTTCCCGACCTTAATGCGCCTCGCGCTGTAGCCTCACGCCCACATA
TGTGCTAATGTGGTTACGTGTATTTTATGGAGGTTATCCAATGAGCCGCCTGACAATCGACATGACGGAC
CAGCAGCACCAGAGCCTGAAAGCCCTGGCCGCCTTGCAGGGCAAGACCATTAAGCAATACGCCCTCGAAC
GTCTGTTCCCCGGTGACGCTGATGCCGATCAGGCATGGCAGGAACTGAAAACCATGCTGGGGAACCGCAT
CAACGATGGGCTTGCCGGCAAGGTGTCCACCAAGAGCGTCGGCGAAATTCTTGATGAAGAACTCAGCGGG
GATCGCGCTTGACGGCCTACATCCTCACGGCTGAGGCCGAAGCCGATCTACGCGGCATCATCCGCTACAC
GCGCCGGGAGTGGGGCGCGGCGCAGGTGCGCCGCTATATCGCTAAGCTGGAACAGGGCATAGCCAGGCTT
GCCGCCGGCGAAGGCCCGTTTAAGGACATGAGCGAACTCTTTCCCGCGCTGCGGATGGCCCGCTGCGAAC
ACCACTACGTTTTTTGCCTGCCGCGTGCGGGCGAACCCGCGTTGGTCGTGGCGATCCTGCATGAGCGCAT
GGACCTCATGACGCGACTTGCCGACAGGCTCAAGGGCTGATTTCAGCCGCTAAAAATCGCGCCACTCACA
ACGTCCTGATGGCGTACTTACCCAAAGAACAGCTAGGAGAATCATTTATGCTCAGCACACTTCCACAAGC
TCATGCAACTTTCTTGAACCGCATCCGCGATGCGGTCGCTTCCGATGTTCGCTTCCGCGCTCTTCTGATC
GGCGGCTCTTACGTTCACGGAGGACTCGATGAGCACTCCGATTTGGATTTCGACATCGTTGTTGAGGACA
ACTGCTACGCAGATGTCTTGTCTACACGCAAGGATTTTGCCGAGGCACTGCCCGGCTTCCTCAACGCGTT
CACCGGCGAACATGTAGGAGAACCGCGCCTTCTGATCTGCCTATATGGTCCGCCACTGCTACACATCGGG
GGATCAGCTTGGCGTAATCATGGTCATAGCTGTTTCCTGTGTGAAATTGTTATCCGCTCACAATTCCACA
CAACATACGAGCCGGAAGCATAAAGTGTAAAGCCTGGGGTGCCTAATGAGTGAGCTAACTCACATTAATT
GCGTTGCGCTCACTGCCCGCTTTCCAGTCGGGAAACCTGTCGTGCCAGCTGCATTAATGAATCGGCCAAC
GCGCGGGGAGAGGCGGTTTGCGTATTGGAATTAATTCTTGAAGACGAAAGGGCCTCGTGATACGCCTATT
TTTATAGGTTAATGTCATGATAATAATGGTTTCTTAGAGCTTATCGGCCAGCCTCGCAGAGCAGGATTCC
CGTTGAGCACCGCCAGGTGCGAATAAGGGACAGTGAAGAAGGAACACCCGCTCGCGGGTGGGCCTACTTC
ACCTATCCTGCCCGGCTGACGCCGTTGGATACACCAAGGAAAGTCTACACGAACCCTTTGGCAAAATCCT
GTATATCGTGCGAAAAAGGATGGATATACCGAAAAAATCGCTATAATGACCCCGAAGCAGGGTTATGCAG
CGGAAAAGATCCGTCGATCGACCCAGGTGGCACTTTTCGGGGAAATGTGCGCGGAACCCCTATTTGTTTA
TTTTTCTAAATACATTCAAATATGTATCCGCTCATGAGACAATAACCCTGATAAATGCTTCAATAATATT
GAAAAAGGAAGAGTATGAGTATTCAACATTTCCGTGTCGCCCTTATTCCCTTTTTTGCGGCATTTTGCCT
TCCTGTTTTTGCTCACCCAGAAACGCTGGTGAAAGTAAAAGATGCTGAAGATCAGTTGGGTGCACGAGTG
GGTTACATCGAACTGGATCTCAACAGCGGTAAGATCCTTGAGAGTTTTCGCCCCGAAGAACGTTTTCCAA
TGATGAGCACTTTTAAAGTTCTGCTATGTGGCGCGGTATTATCCCGTGTTGACGCCGGGCAAGAGCAACT
CGGTCGCCGCATACACTATTCTCAGAATGACTTGGTTGAGTACTCACCAGTCACAGAAAAGCATCTTACG
GATGGCATGACAGTAAGAGAATTATGCAGTGCTGCCATAACCATGAGTGATAACACTGCGGCCAACTTAC
TTCTGACAACGATCGGAGGACCGAAGGAGCTAACCGCTTTTTTGCACAACATGGGGGATCATGTAACTCG
CCTTGATCGTTGGGAACCGGAGCTGAATGAAGCCATACCAAACGACGAGCGTGACACCACGATGCCTGTA
GCAATGGCAACAACGTTGCGCAAACTATTAACTGGCGAACTACTTACTCTAGCTTCCCGGCAACAATTAA
TAGACTGGATGGAGGCGGATAAAGTTGCAGGACCACTTCTGCGCTCGGCCCTTCCGGCTGGCTGGTTTAT
TGCTGATAAATCTGGAGCCGGTGAGCGTGGGTCTCGCGGTATCATTGCAGCACTGGGGCCAGATGGTAAG
CCCTCCCGTATCGTAGTTATCTACACGACGGGGAGTCAGGCAACTATGGATGAACGAAATAGACAGATCG
CTGAGATAGGTGCCTCACTGATTAAGCATTGGTAACTGTCAGACCAAGTTTACTCATATATACTTTAGAT
TGATTTAAAACTTCATTTTTAATTTAAAAGGATCTAGGTGAAGATCCTTTTTGATAATCTCATGACCAAA
ATCCCTTAACGTGAGTTTTCGTTCCACTGAGCGTCAGACCCCGTAGAAAAGATCAAAGGATCTTCTTGAG
ATCCTTTTTTTCTGCGGGGGATCAGGACCGCTGCCGGAGCGCAACCCACTCACTACAGCAGAGCCATGTA
GACAACATCCCCTCCCCCTTTCCACCGCGTCAGACGCCCGTAGCAGCCCGCTACGGGCTTTTTCATGCCC
TGCCCTAGCGTCCAAGCCTCACGGCCGCGCTCGGCCTCTCTGGCGGCCTTCTGGCGCTCCTGCTGCGGCG
TCCGCTCGTGGGCCGTGGCGCGGGTCCGCGCGCCGGCCTCGTGCGCCTGGCGCTCGCGGGCGAGGTCCAG
GGCGGCCGTCTTCACGTTCTGCCTTGCGCAGATGAGATAGATCCGTCAATTCCGGCCTATCGTTTCCACG
ATCAGCGATCGGCTCGTTGCCCTGCGCCGCTCCAAAGCCCGCGACGCAGCGCCGGCAGGCAGAGCAAGTA
GAGGGCAGCGCCTGCAATCCATGCCCACCCGTTCCACGTTGTTATAGAAGCCGCATAGATCGCCGTGAAG
AGGAGGGGTCCGACGATCGAGGTCAGGCTGGTGAGCGCCGCCAGTGAGCCTTGCAGCTGCCCCTGACGTT
CCTCATCCACCTGCCTGGACAACATTGCTTGCAGCGCCGGCATTCCGATGCCACCCGAAGCAAGCAGGAC
CATGATCGGGAACGCCATCCATCCCCGTGTCGCGAAGGCAAGCAGGATGTAGCCTGTGCCGTCGGCAATC
ATTCCGAGCATGAGTGCCCGCCTTTCGCCGAGCCGGGCGGCTACAGGGCCGGTGATCATTGCCTGGGCGA
GTGAATGCAGAATGCCAAATGCGGCAAGCGAAATGCCGATCGTGGTCGCGTCCCAGTGAAAGCGATCCTC
GCCGAAAATGACCCAAAGCGCGGCCGGCACCTGTCCGACAAGTTGCATGATGAAGAAGACCGCCATCAGG
GCGGCGACGACGGTCATGCCCCGGGCCCACCGGAACGAAGCGAGCGGGTTGAGAGCCTCCCGGCGTAACG
GCCGGCGTTCGCCTTTGTGCGACTCCGGCAAAAGGAAACAGCCCGTCAGGAAATTGAGGCCGTTCAAGGC
TGCCGCGGCGAAGAACGGAGCGTGGGGGGAGAAACCGCCCATCAGCCCACCGAGCACAGGTCCCGCGACC
ATCCCGAACCCGAAACAGGCGCTCATGAAGCCGAAGTGCCGCGCGCGCTCATCGCCATCAGTGATATCGG
CAATATAAGCGCCGGCTACCGCCCCAGTCGCCCCGGTGATGCCGGCCACGATCCGCCCGATATAGAGAAC
CCAAAGGAAAGGCGCTGTCGCCATGATGGCGTAGTCGACAGTGGCGCCGGCCAGCGAGACGAGCAAGATT
GGCCGCCGCCCGAAACGATCCGACAGCGCGCCCAGCACAGGTGCGCAGGCAAATTGCACCAACGCATACA
GCGCCAGCAGAATGCCATAGTGGGCGGTGACGTCGTTCGAGTGAACCAGATCGCGCAGGAGGCCCGGCAG
CACCGGCATAATCAGGCCGATGCCGACAGCGTCGAGCGCGACAGTGCTCAGAATTACGATCAGGGGTATG
TTGGGTTTCACGTCTGGCCTCCGGACCAGCCTCCGCTGGTCCGATTGAACGCGCGGATTCTTTATCACTG
ATAAGTTGGTGGACATATTATGTTTATCAGTGATAAAGTGTCAAGCATGACAAAGTTGCAGCCGAATACA
GTGATCCGTGCCGCCCTGGACCTGTTGAACGAGGTCGGCGTAGACGGTCTGACGACACGCAAACTGGCGG
AACGGTTGGGGGTTCAGCAGCCGGCGCTTTACTGGCACTTCAGGAACAAGCGGGCGCTGCTCGACGCACT
GGCCGAAGCCATGCTGGCGGAGAATCATACGCATTCGGTGCCGAGAGCCGACGACGACTGGCGCTCATTT
CTGATCGGGAATGCCCGCAGCTTCAGGCAGGCGCTGCTCGCCTACCGCGATGGCGCGCGCATCCATGCCG
GCACGCGACCGGGCGCACCGCAGATGGAAACGGCCGACGCGCAGCTTCGCTTCCTCTGCGAGGCGGGTTT
TTCGGCCGGGGACGCCGTCAATGCGCTGATGACAATCAGCTACTTCACTGTTGGGGCCGTGCTTGAGGAG
CAGGCCGGCGACAGCGATGCCGGCGAGCGCGGCGGCACCGTTGAACAGGCTCCGCTCTCGCCGCTGTTGC
GGGCCGCGATAGACGCCTTCGACGAAGCCGGTCCGGACGCAGCGTTCGAGCAGGGACTCGCGGTGATTGT
CGATGGATTGGCGAAAAGGAGGCTCGTTGTCAGGAACGTTGAAGGACCGAGAAAGGGTGACGATTGATCA
GGACCGCTGCCGGAGCGCAACCCACTCACTACAGCAGAGCCATGTAGACAACATCCCCTCCCCCTTTCCA
CCGCGTCAGACGCCCGTAGCAGCCCGCTACGGGCTTTTTCATGCCCTGCCCTAGCGTCCAAGCCTCACGG
CCGCGCTCGGCCTCTCTGGCGGCCTTCTGGCGCTCCTGCTGCGGCGTCCGCTCGTGGGCCGTGGCGCGGG
TCCGCGCGCCGGCCTCGTGCGCCTGGCGCTCGCGGGCGAGGTCCAGGGCGGCCGTCTTCACGTTCTGCCT
TGCGCAGATGAGATAGATCCCGGAATTGACGGATCTAGCGTGGACTCAAGGCTCTCGCGAATGGCTCGCG
TTGGAAACTTTCATTGACACTTGAGGGGCACCGCAGGGAAATTCTCGTCCTTGCGAGAACCGGCTATGTC
GTGCTGCGCATCGAGCCTGCGCCCTTGGCTTGTCTCGCCCCTCTCCGCGTCGCTACGGGGCTTCCAGCGC
CTTTCCGACGCTCACCGGGCTGGTTGCCCTCGCCGCTGGGCTGGCGGCCGTCTATGGCCCTGCAAACGCG
CCAGAAACGCCGTCGAAGCCGTGTGCGAGACACCGCGGCCGCCGGCGTTGTGGATACCTCGCGGAAAACT
TGGCCCTCACTGACAGATGAGGGGCGGACGTTGACACTTGAGGGGCCGACTCACCCGGCGCGGCGTTGAC
AGATGAGGGGCAGGCTCGATTTCGGCCGGCGACGTGGAGCTGGCCAGCCTCGCAAATCGGCGAAAACGCC
TGATTTTACGCGAGTTTCCCACAGATGATGTGGACAAGCCTGGGGATAAGTGCCCTGCGGTATTGACACT
TGAGGGGCGCGACTACTGACAGATGAGGGGCGCGATCCTTGACACTTGAGGGGCAGAGTGCTGACAGATG
AGGGGCGCACCTATTGACATTTGAGGGGCTGTCCACAGGCAGAAAATCCAGCATTTGCAAGGGTTTCCGC
CCGTTTTTCGGCCACCGCTAACCTGTCTTTTAACCTGCTTTTAAACCAATATTTATAAACCTTGTTTTTA
ACCAGGGCTGCGCCCTGTGCGCGTGACCGCGCACGCCGAAGGGGGGTGCCCCCCCTTCTCGAACCCTCCC
GGCCCGCTAACGCGGGCCTCCCATCCCCCCAGGGGCTGCGCCCCTCGGCCGCGAACGGCCTCACCCCAAA
AATGGCAGCGCTGGCAGTCCTTGCCATTGCCGGGATCGGGGCAGTAACGGGATGGGCGATCAGCCCGAGC
GCGACGCCCGGAAGCATTGACGTGCCGCAGGTGCTGGCATCGACATTCAGCGACCAGGTGCCGGGCAGTG
AGGGCGGCGGCCTGGGTGGCGGCCTGCCCTTCACTTCGGCCGTCGGGGCATTCACGGACTTCATGGCGGG
GCCGGCAATTTTTACCTTGGGCATTCTTGGCATAGTGGTCGCGGGTGCCGTGCTCGTGTTCGGGGGTGAA
TTAATTCCCCGGATCGATCCGTCAGCTTCACGCTGCCGCAAGCACTCAGGGCGCAAGGGCTGCTAAAGGA
AGCGGAACACGTAGAAAGCCAGTCCGCAGAAACGGTGCTGACCCCGGATGAATGTCAGCTACTGGGCTAT
CTGGACAAGGGAAAACGCAAGCGCAAAGAGAAAGCAGGTAGCTTGCAGTGGGCTTACATGGCGATAGCTA
GACTGGGCGGTTTTATGGACAGCAAGCGAACCGGAATTGCCAGCTGGGGCGCCCTCTGGTAAGGTTGGGA
AGCCCTGCAAAGTAAACTGGATGGCTTTCTTGCCGCCAAGGATCTGATGGCGCAGGGGATCAAGATCGAC
GGATCGATCCGGGGAATTCCGGGGCAATCCCGCAAGGAGGGTGAATGAATCGGACGTTTGACCGGAAGGC
ATACAGGCAAGAACTGATCGACGCGGGGTTTTCCGCCGAGGATGCCGAAACCATCGCAAGCCGCACCGTC
ATGCGTGCGCCCCGCGAAACCTTCCAGTCCGTCGGCTCGATGGTCCAGCAAGCTACGGCCAAGATCGAGC
GCGACAGCGTGCAACTGGCTCCCCCTGCCCTGCCCGCGCCATCGGCCGCCGTGGAGCGTTCGCGTCGTCT
CGAACAGGAGGCGGCAGGTTTGGCGAAGTCGATGACCATCGACACGCGAGGAACTATGACGACCAAGAAG
CGAAAAACCGCCGGCGAGGACCTGGCAAAACAGGTCAGCGAGGCCAAGCAGGCCGCGTTGCTGAAACACA
CGAAGCAGCAGATCAAGGAAATGCAGCTTTCCTTGTTCGATATTGCGCCGTGGCCGGACACGATGCGAGC
GATGCCAAACGACACGGCCCGCTCTGCCCTGTTCACCACGCGCAACAAGAAAATCCCGCGCGAGGCGCTG
CAAAACAAGGTCATTTTCCACGTCAACAAGGACGTGAAGATCACCTACACCGGCGTCGAGCTGCGGGCCG
ACGATGACGAACTGGTGTGGCAGCAGGTGTTGGAGTACGCGAAGCGCACCCCTATCGGCGAGCCGATCAC
CTTCACGTTCTACGAGCTTTGCCAGGACCTGGGCTGGTCGATCAATGGCCGGTATTACACGAAGGCCGAG
GAATGCCTGTCGCGCCTACAGGCGACGGCGATGGGCTTCACGTCCGACCGCGTTGGGCACCTGGAATCGG
TGTCGCTGCTGCACCGCTTCCGCGTCCTGGACCGTGGCAAGAAAACGTCCCGTTGCCAGGTCCTGATCGA
CGAGGAAATCGTCGTGCTGTTTGCTGGCGACCACTACACGAAATTCATATGGGAGAAGTACCGCAAGCTG
TCGCCGACGGCCCGACGGATGTTCGACTATTTCAGCTCGCACCGGGAGCCGTACCCGCTCAAGCTGGAAA
CCTTCCGCCTCATGTGCGGATCGGATTCCACCCGCGTGAAGAAGTGGCGCGAGCAGGTCGGCGAAGCCTG
CGAAGAGTTGCGAGGCAGCGGCCTGGTGGAACACGCCTGGGTCAATGATGACCTGGTGCATTGCAAACGC
TAGGGCCTTGTGGGGTCAGTTCCGGCTGGGGGTTCAGCAGCCACCTGCAGGTCATCAACTATCAAACGCT
TCGGTTAAGCTTAAAGCACACCCTTTCTGCGTCCTCGTATTGACGCGACGTAAAATTTCAACGAGCACGC
CGGGATACTTACCATATTCTCTGCTAATTATCCCGACATCATCGGTAACAATAAATGCTGGATAACTGGT
TGCTGACGCATCCATATAACTCATCAACCCCGGCGTTCCATCAGGTACAGGTTTCAACGTTTCAGGATCA
AGCGCTCGCGCATATACCCACGGCGGAACATGTTTACGCTGCATTTCATCCTCAAAGAAACAAGTGTTGA
GTTCAACTTGATTAAATATATCTCGGATCTGACTAATATCACTGAGATTGAAAGTATCAAATAAAAGATG
ATTGAAATCATCACGTTTCAGAGATTCTTTTTCGTAACTTTTCCAGCCGCCTCCGGTTATGATATAAAGG
CTTTTATCTCCAGAAAATGAGATTTTTTTATCTTTCATATAATGGCAGAGTAAATAAATAAAGTATGGCG
AACCAATAAGACAAAGATCTTTCCCTTGATTTTTTATTCGTTCAAGACTATTCAATGTTTTAACAAAATC
TATTCGTTCTTCTGTTACGGTAAATGTCGTAGGATATAACAATTCCACCAAACTCATAACATATTTAAAC
CAAATATTATGAGCATTAAATCTATCTGGTCCCAAATTGACTAATTCTATTTGATGATCAAACCAACTAC
CAACATATTTCATGCCATAACTCACAGAGCCTAAGAGTCTCTCAATACTTAATCTGTCACGCGCCACCTG
ACTTTTTAAACCATTCGTGCCGCTACTGGTAAACCAACTTTCAATCTCGTTTTCCTGAGAAGTTAATAAG
CGAGTAAACTTAAAAACCGATGTTGGGAATACAGGTATGTCATCAATTTCCGTAATATTGTCATCTACTT
TGTGTGCCTGACAGTAGTGACGATATTCTCGACAATGTTTATAATGATTACGAAATGCATCAAGCACAAG
TTTCTTTCTGATTTTTTCCTGCTCGTCGTAAGACCACACTAATGGATCGCTCGAAAAAATCAAATCATCA
ATTTCTGAGCTTGCTGTAATTTCTTGTTTATCAACATATGAAGTCATACCTGTTTTACTCCTCAAGATAA
TATTAGAAAGTATGGCAGCACTGCTGTCATACTCTTTTATACCCTTCATCTTTCAAGCTGCTGCTTTGTT
GGCTGCTTTCACTCACCCCAGTCACATAGTTATCTATGCTCCTGGGGATTCGTTCACTTGCCGCCTCGCT
GCAACTCGAAATCTATTAGGTATATTCCATGTGGTACTTCTTAATATTATCATCAACAATATTGATTACA
TTTTTTTGGCTCATCAAATCATTCATTGGTTCAAAGGACAGCAATACACTTTTCGCACCACACTTTTCAA
TTGCCAACTTAGCCGCAGTTATACACTCCGTATAATTTCCGACAGCGTTTTCTGCAATTATTTCTTCAAG
TTTATTTTCGAAATTTTCATTAGGGTGCATTTCAAGAACATAATCACTAATAAATGCACGCGTCTCTTGT
TTAGCTTTATTACTATCTTCGTTATAGTTAACTAATATCATTAACTGATGGTCTATCTCTGATAGGTCAA
CGTCATATTTATCCGCAACGGCTTTATATCTTTCAGCATATTCATATCTAACATCATTAGAATCATCCCA
CTTAAAGATGAGAGGAATACCTTTTTTGGCCGCCCACTCAACAATATGATGACTGGTTGCTGTTACATAT
TTCCGAGGTCCGCCTGGCGTATAAGCATGGGGATTTACAGATATTTTAGGGAAGCTATAAAAATCGTTAT
CTGGATTACAATAGCCTGTTGTTAAAGCATCGTTAATGATTTCATAACACTCTTCAAATAGTTGCTGTTG
ATATTCAACCGGGCGATTAAAAAAATGCATTTCATCTTTTTTTTCGCAATCACTAAACCCTAAAATAAAT
CTCCCTTCACTTAACTGATCCAATAAGCAAGCTTCCTCCGCTATGCGGACAGGATGATGAGTTGTAATGA
TGTGATTTAATGAACCAATTTTAATTTTCTCTGTTAAACCGAGCAGAAAACCAGAAACAGTCAGAGGAGC
GCCGACAACACCATTATCTGAAAAATGATTTTCATACACTAAAATCTGTTCAAAATTCAACTTATCAACA
TACTCCGTTATTTCCTGCATGCGAACTATACTTTGTTCTTGAACAGTTGTTGAATTGATGAAGTTAAGGA
AGAACAATCCAAATTTCATTTCTTTCTCCTTAGCTAATATAATAGCGAACGTTGTTTTTCTTTAAGAAAT
GGCATGACATCAGACTGGAAGAGCTTCATGGAAGCAATAATTTCGTCTACTGTTCCATTAGCTTCAAATC
CACAACAAATATTTGATATTCCTGTAGCATCAATGTCTTTTTGAATTATGTCAATACATTCCTGCGGCGT
TCCCACGGGATTGATTTCGTAACTGTAATCAATACGGCGATTAGTATCTTTATGTCCTTTTAATACAAAG
TCACGCCACTGCCCTTTATTGAAATCATAACCTCTTGTTTGGTCTGAATCATCAAAAATAGTCGTAGCAT
TCACATAAGAATCATACCAATGCCCCAGAAATTTCCGGCAAATCTCTTTCGCTTTAATTGAGTCATGATC
TACAGATGTTATATATGATAAGCAATGGTCGATATTATGAATATCGTGCCCATATTCTTGAGCCACTTCA
TTATAAAGCTCAAGTTGTGCTTTCTTTTCGTTAGTATTTATAATCCAACTTAATATCATCGGTAGGCCAA
ATTGAGCAGCCCACTCAGTCGTCGAAGCTGATTCAGCCACCACATAAACCGGTGCGCCACCTCTGCTATA
CGCCGCGGGGTTTACTTTTACCTTATGGAACTTGATATGTTCATTATCAGCTTCCATATATCCCTCTGTC
ATGCCATTCTTTATCAGCCCGTACCAGCATTCCGCTAAGGCGCGACTGTTATTCATATCTGTGCCGAATA
CGCGAAAGTCCTTGTTGTAAAGCCCTCGGCAAATACCAAACCGAAATCGTCCTTTTGACATTTGATCCAA
TAAATTCACATCTTCAAGTTGGCGTACTGGATGGGCTGTGGGAAGAACAATAGCGGCAGTTCCTACATTC
AATTTTTTAGTCGCGCCAAGTAAATATGCAGCAGCGACATAAGGGTTACCAAGCAAACCAAACTCCGTGA
AATGATGCTCCAGTAACCATACGGTATCAAAACCACACTCCTCAGAGATGCGACCTAATTTAACCAAACG
TTTCATTACCTCTGTTTGAGAAAATTGGGGAGGTTGGTATGTAAGCAAAAAGTTTCCAAATTTCATAGAG
AGTCCTTATATTGCTATTTGAGTGATAGAATATCTCAATAGATTTTAAGACAGAGAAATTGCTTGATTTT
CAATCTCAATTCTCATTCGGCGTTCATTGACTGTCGCAATAGTTAAATGTTCAAATGACGGTTCAGTAAT
ATCAACATCAATATCCAGATGATCATTATCCATCGCGATAGCGGCTTTCGTAACCGATTGATAAAAATTG
CGCAGGACCACTAAATTTTCACTCAAGTCATGCGAACTTCCTAACAAAGAATATATCTTGCATCGATTAC
TACGAATATTTGATAACAATGTGATAACTTCATCTTGCTTGACCCAATTATCGTTATTTGCAGTAAAAGC
AATAAACGGTATATCAAGATACATCATGTTATTAATTGTAGAAGCTAAATCTTCCCAACCAAAATCAAGA
CAATCTCTCGCAAAGACTTCAGCACCCAATTTATGGCCTTCAAAATCTAGATTATTCGGCAATTCATTAA
TGGGTAGACTGAGATAATCAAACCCTAAAGCTCTTTCAAGAGAATATCTTAAGTTAACAACACCGACTGC
GGTGATTAAAAACGAAGCATTGATTTCAGATAGGCTTGCATAAGCTATCCGCGCAGATAAGCTTGAAGCC
AACATACCGAAGTTATTTATTTTTCGTGTAGTTAACCAATCAACCACTGCTAACAAGCTCTGCTTTCCTA
TAGACATTGTAAATTCATCAATTGTCCCTGAACTCAATCCAACGTGGTGAAGCGAATCATAGCGGATCAC
ATGAAATCCATTCCGCGATAAATATTCCGCCAGACCAGCAAAATGATCCATCCTGCGGGCAAAACCAGAC
GCAATAATAATGGCATTCTTTCTCTTTGGGCTGTTTTCTTCTGGCAGCGTTTCCCAAACATGAATTTTTT
TATTTCCTTCAACACAAATAACGTGGTCGATGGTTTTATATTTTGATTCATTTTCCATACTTTTTACCTA
TTATGGGACAAATACAAGGAACTTATCTTCTTCCAGGAATCGAGTCTGTTCTATTTCAACCGCAACATCC
TTAGCCGTATAGTTAGATGGCCTTTCATGAGAAATATATGTCACTAATCGTTGCAACGGTCTCATTCCGT
CATGAGATCCACCAACTCGAAATATGTTATTCATTCCTGCTTCTACAATCCTTTCCGCACCTTTTAATGC
TAACGCATCTCGATATTTAAATGATGACTCCCAAGGAAAAATAGATATGGTTTGCGTCTTATTTTTTTGA
ACATAAGGCAATATTTGCTCAATATTATCGACGTGATGAAGGTACACACATCTGCCAAGTGGTTGATTAA
ATTCCACACCTGCATTTGACTCAATAATCATCCAACGTTGATGAATATCCACCTCTACTTTTAATCCAGC
AAACAAGCTTTCTTTTTGAACTAAAGAATAGGCCGCCTTTTCATCAAAATCTTTTTTGGCATTCGGTAAT
ATATGCGCATATAGATTAAGTTTTTCTATCAACGCTAACTTAAATTCCTCATAATGATTTCCCATGTAAT
ATATGTTTTGGGCAGAAAAACAAGCTCGCTGATCGTAAAAACAAACATCATGAGCCGCACCTGTCGCTGC
GGACGTCAAATCAACAGGATTATCGATAATGCAAAGACTCTTTTTAGAACCAAATTTAATCACATCAGCA
TAAGATGGCGCATGCTCTACCGCCCAATTAATCGCATCTGGCCCTCCCCAAGCGACAATAACATCCGCAT
GTTGCATAATTTCTTTTGCGAGTGATGTATCACCTTGGTGGGGCCAATATATAACAGATAAAGAGCGCGT
TATCGGATGATTAGGGTCTACATCAATAAAACTTAACGCTAATGCATTAGCGGTAAAAGGATCGGTTGAC
GATGTTTTTATAATACACTGATTCTTAGTTAAAATTGCGCGTAATATAGACATGATCCCAGATAATGGAA
CATTACCTGCCAACAGATGTACAGATTTACCTTTCGGAAAAGCCCGAACATAACTTTCATCCTGAGGTAG
CCATTCATCCATGATATGGCGAGAACCAAGTTCATTTTCTACAACATCATAAAGGCCGCCTTTAGAACAT
AAAATCATAGATATCCAATTGGCCTCTAGCTTAGCCATTTCTTCTGAATATCCCATATATTTTTTTAAGT
CACGAATGTATGTCCTGCGTCTTGAGTATTCTTCATTTTTCCATCTTTGCCCTACCGTATAGAGAAAATT
GACAATGTTATGCAACCGTAATTCGTTATTTCCATTACAATCAATAATGTTTTTTACATGAGAGTCATTC
AATATTGGCAGGTAAACACTATTATCACCAAAATTAATGGATTGCACTAAATCATCACCTTCGGGAAAGA
TTTCAACCTGGCCGTTAATAATGAATGAAATTTTTTTAGTCATACGTATCCTCCAAGCCTGAATTCGTTT
AAACG
